>Addgene plasmid #80216 | non-targeting control gRNA (BRDN0001146085) | depositor full sequence | sequence record 150910 | Full Sequence
CCCGGGTGCAAAGATGGATAAAGTTTTAAACAGAGAGGAATCTTTGCAGCTAATGGACCTTCTAGGTCTT
GAAAGGAGTGGGAATTGGCTCCGGTGCCCGTCAGTGGGCAGAGCGCACATCGCCCACAGTCCCCGAGAAG
TTGGGGGGAGGGGTCGGCAATTGATCCGGTGCCTAGAGAAGGTGGCGCGGGGTAAACTGGGAAAGTGATG
TCGTGTACTGGCTCCGCCTTTTTCCCGAGGGTGGGGGAGAACCGTATATAAGTGCAGTAGTCGCCGTGAA
CGTTCTTTTTCGCAACGGGTTTGCCGCCAGAACACAGGTAAGTGCCGTGTGTGGTTCCCGCGGGCCTGGC
CTCTTTACGGGTTATGGCCCTTGCGTGCCTTGAATTACTTCCACCTGGCTGCAGTACGTGATTCTTGATC
CCGAGCTTCGGGTTGGAAGTGGGTGGGAGAGTTCGAGGCCTTGCGCTTAAGGAGCCCCTTCGCCTCGTGC
TTGAGTTGAGGCCTGGCCTGGGCGCTGGGGCCGCCGCGTGCGAATCTGGTGGCACCTTCGCGCCTGTCTC
GCTGCTTTCGATAAGTCTCTAGCCATTTAAAATTTTTGATGACCTGCTGCGACGCTTTTTTTCTGGCAAG
ATAGTCTTGTAAATGCGGGCCAAGATCTGCACACTGGTATTTCGGTTTTTGGGGCCGCGGGCGGCGACGG
GGCCCGTGCGTCCCAGCGCACATGTTCGGCGAGGCGGGGCCTGCGAGCGCGGCCACCGAGAATCGGACGG
GGGTAGTCTCAAGCTGGCCGGCCTGCTCTGGTGCCTGGCCTCGCGCCGCCGTGTATCGCCCCGCCCTGGG
CGGCAAGGCTGGCCCGGTCGGCACCAGTTGCGTGAGCGGAAAGATGGCCGCTTCCCGGCCCTGCTGCAGG
GAGCTCAAAATGGAGGACGCGGCGCTCGGGAGAGCGGGCGGGTGAGTCACCCACACAAAGGAAAAGGGCC
TTTCCGTCCTCAGCCGTCGCTTCATGTGACTCCACGGAGTACCGGGCGCCGTCCAGGCACCTCGATTAGT
TCTCGAGCTTTTGGAGTACGTCGTCTTTAGGTTGGGGGGAGGGGTTTTATGCGATGGAGTTTCCCCACAC
TGAGTGGGTGGAGACTGAAGTTAGGCCAGCTTGGCACTTGATGTAATTCTCCTTGGAATTTGCCCTTTTT
GAGTTTGGATCTTGGTTCATTCTCAAGCCTCAGACAGTGGTTCAAAGTTTTTTTCTTCCATTTCAGGTGT
CGTGACGTACGGCCACCATGACCGAGTACAAGCCCACGGTGCGCCTCGCCACCCGCGACGACGTCCCCAG
GGCCGTACGCACCCTCGCCGCCGCGTTCGCCGACTACCCCGCCACGCGCCACACCGTCGATCCGGACCGC
CACATCGAGCGGGTCACCGAGCTGCAAGAACTCTTCCTCACGCGCGTCGGGCTCGACATCGGCAAGGTGT
GGGTCGCGGACGACGGCGCCGCCGTGGCGGTCTGGACCACGCCGGAGAGCGTCGAAGCGGGGGCGGTGTT
CGCCGAGATCGGCCCGCGCATGGCCGAGTTGAGCGGTTCCCGGCTGGCCGCGCAGCAACAGATGGAAGGC
CTCCTGGCGCCGCACCGGCCCAAGGAGCCCGCGTGGTTCCTGGCCACCGTCGGAGTCTCGCCCGACCACC
AGGGCAAGGGTCTGGGCAGCGCCGTCGTGCTCCCCGGAGTGGAGGCGGCCGAGCGCGCCGGGGTGCCCGC
CTTCCTGGAGACCTCCGCGCCCCGCAACCTCCCCTTCTACGAGCGGCTCGGCTTCACCGTCACCGCCGAC
GTCGAGGTGCCCGAAGGACCGCGCACCTGGTGCATGACCCGCAAGCCCGGTGCCTGAACGCGTTAAGTCG
ACAATCAACCTCTGGATTACAAAATTTGTGAAAGATTGACTGGTATTCTTAACTATGTTGCTCCTTTTAC
GCTATGTGGATACGCTGCTTTAATGCCTTTGTATCATGCTATTGCTTCCCGTATGGCTTTCATTTTCTCC
TCCTTGTATAAATCCTGGTTGCTGTCTCTTTATGAGGAGTTGTGGCCCGTTGTCAGGCAACGTGGCGTGG
TGTGCACTGTGTTTGCTGACGCAACCCCCACTGGTTGGGGCATTGCCACCACCTGTCAGCTCCTTTCCGG
GACTTTCGCTTTCCCCCTCCCTATTGCCACGGCGGAACTCATCGCCGCCTGCCTTGCCCGCTGCTGGACA
GGGGCTCGGCTGTTGGGCACTGACAATTCCGTGGTGTTGTCGGGGAAATCATCGTCCTTTCCTTGGCTGC
TCGCCTGTGTTGCCACCTGGATTCTGCGCGGGACGTCCTTCTGCTACGTCCCTTCGGCCCTCAATCCAGC
GGACCTTCCTTCCCGCGGCCTGCTGCCGGCTCTGCGGCCTCTTCCGCGTCTTCGCCTTCGCCCTCAGACG
AGTCGGATCTCCCTTTGGGCCGCCTCCCCGCGTCGACTTTAAGACCAATGACTTACAAGGCAGCTGTAGA
TCTTAGCCACTTTTTAAAAGAAAAGGGGGGACTGGAAGGGCTAATTCACTCCCAACGAAGACAAGATCTG
CTTTTTGCTTGTACTGGGTCTCTCTGGTTAGACCAGATCTGAGCCTGGGAGCTCTCTGGCTAACTAGGGA
ACCCACTGCTTAAGCCTCAATAAAGCTTGCCTTGAGTGCTTCAAGTAGTGTGTGCCCGTCTGTTGTGTGA
CTCTGGTAACTAGAGATCCCTCAGACCCTTTTAGTCAGTGTGGAAAATCTCTAGCAGTACGTATAGTAGT
TCATGTCATCTTATTATTCAGTATTTATAACTTGCAAAGAAATGAATATCAGAGAGTGAGAGGAACTTGT
TTATTGCAGCTTATAATGGTTACAAATAAAGCAATAGCATCACAAATTTCACAAATAAAGCATTTTTTTC
ACTGCATTCTAGTTGTGGTTTGTCCAAACTCATCAATGTATCTTATCATGTCTGGCTCTAGCTATCCCGC
CCCTAACTCCGCCCATCCCGCCCCTAACTCCGCCCAGTTCCGCCCATTCTCCGCCCCATGGCTGACTAAT
TTTTTTTATTTATGCAGAGGCCGAGGCCGCCTCGGCCTCTGAGCTATTCCAGAAGTAGTGAGGAGGCTTT
TTTGGAGGCCTAGGGACGTACCCAATTCGCCCTATAGTGAGTCGTATTACGCGCGCTCACTGGCCGTCGT
TTTACAACGTCGTGACTGGGAAAACCCTGGCGTTACCCAACTTAATCGCCTTGCAGCACATCCCCCTTTC
GCCAGCTGGCGTAATAGCGAAGAGGCCCGCACCGATCGCCCTTCCCAACAGTTGCGCAGCCTGAATGGCG
AATGGG
[124 nt withheld, positions 3367-3490]
C
[91 nt withheld, positions 3492-3582]
A
[49 nt withheld, positions 3584-3632]
CCTTTGACGTTGGAGTCCACGTTCTTT
[37 nt withheld, positions 3660-3696]
ACCCTATCTCGGTCTATTCTTTTGATTTATAAGGGATTTTGCCGATTTCGGCCTATTGGTTAAAAAATGA
GCTGATTTAACAAAAATTTAACGCGAATTTTAACAAAATATTAACGCTTACAATTTAGGTGGCACTTTTC
GGGGAAATGTGCGCGGAACCCCTATTTGTTTATTTTTCTAAATACATTCAAATATGTATCCGCTCATGAG
ACAATAACCCTGATAAATGCTTCAATAATATTGAAAAAGGAAGAGTATGAGTATTCAACATTTCCGTGTC
GCCCTTATTCCCTTTTTTGCGGCATTTTGCCTTCCTGTTTTTGCTCACCCAGAAACGCTGGTGAAAGTAA
AAGATGCTGAAGATCAGTTGGGTGCACGAGTGGGTTACATCGAACTGGATCTCAACAGCGGTAAGATCCT
TGAGAGTTTTCGCCCCGAAGAACGTTTTCCAATGATGAGCACTTTTAAAGTTCTGCTATGTGGCGCGGTA
TTATCCCGTATTGACGCCGGGCAAGAGCAACTCGGTCGCCGCATACACTATTCTCAGAATGACTTGGTTG
AGTACTCACCAGTCACAGAAAAGCATCTTACGGATGGCATGACAGTAAGAGAATTATGCAGTGCTGCCAT
AACCATGAGTGATAACACTGCGGCCAACTTACTTCTGACAACGATCGGAGGACCGAAGGAGCTAACCGCT
TTTTTGCACAACATGGGGGATCATGTAACTCGCCTTGATCGTTGGGAACCGGAGCTGAATGAAGCCATAC
CAAACGACGAGCGTGACACCACGATGCCTGTAGCAATGGCAACAACGTTGCGCAAACTATTAACTGGCGA
ACTACTTACTCTAGCTTCCCGGCAACAATTAATAGACTGGATGGAGGCGGATAAAGTTGCAGGACCACTT
CTGCGCTCGGCCCTTCCGGCTGGCTGGTTTATTGCTGATAAATCTGGAGCCGGTGAGCGTGGGTCTCGCG
GTATCATTGCAGCACTGGGGCCAGATGGTAAGCCCTCCCGTATCGTAGTTATCTACACGACGGGGAGTCA
GGCAACTATGGATGAACGAAATAGACAGATCGCTGAGATAGGTGCCTCACTGATTAAGCATTGGTAACTG
TCAGACCAAGTTTACTCATATATACTTTAGATTGATTTAAAACTTCATTTTTAATTTAAAAGGATCTAGG
TGAAGATCCTTTTTGATAATCTCATGACCAAAATCCCTTAACGTGAGTTTTCGTTCCACTGAGCGTCAGA
CCCCGTAGAAAAGATCAAAGGATCTTCTTGAGATCCTTTTTTTCTGCGCGTAATCTGCTGCTTGCAAACA
AAAAAACCACCGCTACCAGCGGTGGTTTGTTTGCCGGATCAAGAGCTACCAACTCTTTTTCCGAAGGTAA
CTGGCTTCAGCAGAGCGCAGATACCAAATACTGTTCTTCTAGTGTAGCCGTAGTTAGGCCACCACTTCAA
GAACTCTGTAGCACCGCCTACATACCTCGCTCTGCTAATCCTGTTACCAGTGGCTGCTGCCAGTGGCGAT
AAGTCGTGTCTTACCGGGTTGGACTCAAGACGATAGTTACCGGATAAGGCGCAGCGGTCGGGCTGAACGG
GGGGTTCGTGCACACAGCCCAGCTTGGAGCGAACGACCTACACCGAACTGAGATACCTACAGCGTGAGCT
ATGAGAAAGCGCCACGCTTCCCGAAGGGAGAAAGGCGGACAGGTATCCGGTAAGCGGCAGGGTCGGAACA
GGAGAGCGCACGAGGGAGCTTCCAGGGGGAAACGCCTGGTATCTTTATAGTCCTGTCGGGTTTCGCCACC
TCTGACTTGAGCGTCGATTTTTGTGATGCTCGTCAGGGGGGCGGAGCCTATGGAAAAACGCCAGCAACGC
GGCCTTTTTACGGTTCCTGGCCTTTTGCTGGCCTTTTGCTCACATGTTCTTTCCTGCGTTATCCCCTGAT
TCTGTGGATAACCGTATTACCGCCTTTGAGTGAGCTGATACCGCTCGCCGCAGCCGAACGACCGAGCGCA
GCGAGTCAGTGAGCGAGGAAGCGGAAGAGCGCCCAATACGCAAACCGCCTCTCCCCGCGCGTTGGCCGAT
TCATTAATGCAGCTGGCACGACAGGTTTCCCGACTGGAAAGCGGGCAGTGAGCGCAACGCAATTAATGTG
AGTTAGCTCACTCATTAGGCACCCCAGGCTTTACACTTTATGCTTCCGGCTCGTATGTTGTGTGGAATTG
TGAGCGGATAACAATTTCACACAGGAAACAGCTATGACCATGATTACGCCAAGCGCGCAATTAACCCTCA
CTAAAGGGAACAAAAGCTGGAGCTGCAAGCTTAATGTAGTCTTATGCAATACTCTTGTAGTCTTGCAACA
TGGTAACGATGAGTTAGCAACATGCCTTACAAGGAGAGAAAAAGCACCGTGCATGCCGATTGGTGGAAGT
AAGGTGGTACGATCGTGCCTTATTAGGAAGGCAACAGACGGGTCTGACATGGATTGGACGAACCACTGAA
TTGCCGCATTGCAGAGATATTGTATTTAAGTGCCTAGCTCGATACATAAACGGGTCTCTCTGGTTAGACC
AGATCTGAGCCTGGGAGCTCTCTGGCTAACTAGGGAACCCACTGCTTAAGCCTCAATAAAGCTTGCCTTG
AGTGCTTCAAGTAGTGTGTGCCCGTCTGTTGTGTGACTCTGGTAACTAGAGATCCCTCAGACCCTTTTAG
TCAGTGTGGAAAATCTCTAGCAGTGGCGCCCGAACAGGGACTTGAAAGCGAAAGGGAAACCAGAGGAGCT
CTCTCGACGCAGGACTCGGCTTGCTGAAGCGCGCACGGCAAGAGGCGAGGGGCGGCGACTGGTGAGTACG
CCAAAAATTTTGACTAGCGGAGGCTAGAAGGAGAGAGATGGGTGCGAGAGCGTCAGTATTAAGCGGGGGA
GAATTAGATCGCGATGGGAAAAAATTCGGTTAAGGCCAGGGGGAAAGAAAAAATATAAATTAAAACATAT
AGTATGGGCAAGCAGGGAGCTAGAACGATTCGCAGTTAATCCTGGCCTGTTAGAAACATCAGAAGGCTGT
AGACAAATACTGGGACAGCTACAACCATCCCTTCAGACAGGATCAGAAGAACTTAGATCATTATATAATA
CAGTAGCAACCCTCTATTGTGTGCATCAAAGGATAGAGATAAAAGACACCAAGGAAGCTTTAGACAAGAT
AGAGGAAGAGCAAAACAAAAGTAAGACCACCGCACAGCAAGCGGCCGCTGATCTTCAGACCTGGAGGAGG
AGATATGAGGGACAATTGGAGAAGTGAATTATATAAATATAAAGTAGTAAAAATTGAACCATTAGGAGTA
GCACCCACCAAGGCAAAGAGAAGAGTGGTGCAGAGAGAAAAAAGAGCAGTGGGAATAGGAGCTTTGTTCC
TTGGGTTCTTGGGAGCAGCAGGAAGCACTATGGGCGCAGCGTCAATGACGCTGACGGTACAGGCCAGACA
ATTATTGTCTGGTATAGTGCAGCAGCAGAACAATTTGCTGAGGGCTATTGAGGCGCAACAGCATCTGTTG
CAACTCACAGTCTGGGGCATCAAGCAGCTCCAGGCAAGAATCCTGGCTGTGGAAAGATACCTAAAGGATC
AACAGCTCCTGGGGATTTGGGGTTGCTCTGGAAAACTCATTTGCACCACTGCTGTGCCTTGGAATGCTAG
TTGGAGTAATAAATCTCTGGAACAGATTTGGAATCACACGACCTGGATGGAGTGGGACAGAGAAATTAAC
AATTACACAAGCTTAATACACTCCTTAATTGAAGAATCGCAAAACCAGCAAGAAAAGAATGAACAAGAAT
TATTGGAATTAGATAAATGGGCAAGTTTGTGGAATTGGTTTAACATAACAAATTGGCTGTGGTATATAAA
ATTATTCATAATGATAGTAGGAGGCTTGGTAGGTTTAAGAATAGTTTTTGCTGTACTTTCTATAGTGAAT
AGAGTTAGGCAGGGATATTCACCATTATCGTTTCAGACCCACCTCCCAACCCCGAGGGGACCCAGAGAGG
GCCTATTTCCCATGATTCCTTCATATTTGCATATACGATACAAGGCTGTTAGAGAGATAATTAGAATTAA
TTTGACTGTAAACACAAAGATATTAGTACAAAATACGTGACGTAGAAAGTAATAATTTCTTGGGTAGTTT
GCAGTTTTAAAATTATGTTTTAAAATGGACTATCATATGCTTACCGTAACTTGAAAGTATTTCGATTTCT
TGGCTTTATATATCTTGTGGAAAGGACGAAACACCGCCTAGTTCATAAGCTACGCCGTTTTAGAGCTAGA
AATAGCAAGTTAAAATAAGGCTAGTCCGTTATCAACTTGAAAAAGTGGCACCGAGTCGGTGCTTTTTTAA
GCTTGGCGTAACTAGATCTTGAGACAAATGGCAGTATTCATCCACAATTTTAAAAGAAAAGGGGGGATTG
GGGGGTACAGTGCAGGGGAAAGAATAGTAGACATAATAGCAACAGACATACAAACTAAAGAATTACAAAA
ACAAATTACAAAAATTCAAAATTTTCGGGTTTATTACAGGGACAGCAGAGATCCACTTTGGCGCCGGCTC
GAGGGGG
Features (pLannotate 1.2.2; 29 found; start..end, strand, type, name):
     14..80      +  CDS            small t antigen (fragment): SV40 (simian virus 40) small t antigen
    106..317     +  promoter       EF-1α core promoter: core promoter for human elongation factor EF-1α
    318..1256    +  intron         EF-1α intron A: intron upstream of the start codon of human EF-1α
   1278..1877    +  CDS            PuroR (fragment): puromycin N-acetyltransferase; pac from Streptomyces; confers resistance to puromycin
   1893..2481    +  misc_feature   WPRE: woodchuck hepatitis virus posttranscriptional regulatory element
   2532..2551    +  misc_feature   cPPT/CTS (fragment): central polypurine tract and central termination sequence of HIV-1
   2553..2786    +  LTR            3' LTR (ΔU3): self-inactivating 3' long terminal repeat (LTR) from HIV-1
   2864..2985    +  polyA_signal   SV40 poly(A) signal: SV40 polyadenylation signal
   3025..3160    +  rep_origin     SV40 ori: SV40 origin of replication
   3181..3199    -  promoter       T7 promoter: promoter for bacteriophage T7 RNA polymerase
   3207..3362    +  CDS            lacZα (fragment): LacZα fragment of β-galactosidase; lacZ fragment
   3367..3795    +  rep_origin     f1 ori (sequence partly withheld): f1 bacteriophage origin of replication; arrow indicates direction of (+) strand synthesis
   3848..3952    +  promoter       AmpR promoter: bla
   3953..4813    +  CDS            AmpR: β-lactamase; bla; confers resistance to ampicillin, carbenicillin, and related antibiotics
   4984..5572    +  rep_origin     ori: high-copy-number ColE1/pMB1/pBR322/pUC origin of replication
   5755..5847    +  CDS            lacI (fragment): lac repressor; lacI; The lac repressor binds to the lac operator to inhibit transcription in E. coli. This inhibition can be relieved by adding lactose or isopropyl-β-D-thiogalactopyranoside (IPTG).
   5860..5881    +  protein_bind   CAP binding site: CAP binding activates transcription in the presence of cAMP. E. coli catabolite activator protein
   5896..5926    +  promoter       lac promoter: promoter for the E. coli lac operon
   5934..5950    +  protein_bind   lac operator: The lac repressor binds to the lac operator to inhibit transcription in E. coli. This inhibition can be relieved by adding lactose or isopropyl-β-D-thiogalactopyranoside (IPTG). lac repressor encoded by lacI
   5995..6013    +  promoter       T3 promoter: promoter for bacteriophage T3 RNA polymerase
   6041..6267    +  promoter       RSV promoter: Rous sarcoma virus enhancer/promoter
   6268..6448    +  LTR            5' LTR (truncated): truncated 5' long terminal repeat (LTR) from HIV-1
   6495..6620    +  misc_feature   HIV-1 Ψ: packaging signal of human immunodeficiency virus type 1
   6604..6967    +  CDS            HIV-1 gag (fragment): gag protein from human immunodeficiency virus 1; gag
   7113..7346    +  misc_feature   RRE: The Rev response element (RRE) of HIV-1 allows for Rev-dependent mRNA export from the nucleus to the cytoplasm.
   7723..7749    +  CDS            Rev (fragment): human immunodeficiency virus 1 (HIV-1) Rev protein; rev; enhances nuclear export of unspliced and incompletely spliced viral mRNAs
   7753..7993    +  promoter       U6 promoter: RNA polymerase III promoter for human U6 snRNA
   8023..8098    +  misc_RNA       gRNA scaffold: guide RNA scaffold for the Streptococcus pyogenes CRISPR/Cas9 system
   8154..8271    +  misc_feature   cPPT/CTS: central polypurine tract and central termination sequence of HIV-1
