[The description below was written by a language model from this plasmid's Addgene catalogue record and pLannotate feature annotations shown in this document.]
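Description:
The non-targeting control gRNA (BRDN0001146085) plasmid is a third-generation lentiviral guide RNA vector built on the lentiGuide-Puro backbone and intended for CRISPR experiments in mammalian cells. It is propagated in E. coli as a high-copy plasmid through a ColE1/pUC-type origin with ampicillin selection (AmpR under its own bla promoter). The backbone also carries an f1 origin, an SV40 origin and poly(A) signal, and lac-derived and T7/T3 promoter remnants typical of the parental cloning vector.

The lentiviral cassette begins with an RSV promoter fused to a truncated HIV-1 5' LTR, which makes genomic RNA production in packaging cells Tat-independent. This is followed by the Ψ packaging signal with a partial gag sequence and the Rev response element for nuclear export of the unspliced genome. Within the transfer region, a human U6 RNA polymerase III promoter drives a 20-nucleotide spacer joined to the Streptococcus pyogenes Cas9 gRNA scaffold; according to the record, this spacer is designed as a non-targeting control for human cells. A cPPT/CTS element downstream aids nuclear import of the preintegration complex. Next, an EF-1α core promoter with intron A expresses puromycin N-acetyltransferase for selection of transduced cells. WPRE enhances transcript expression, and the self-inactivating ΔU3 3' LTR disables LTR promoter activity after integration.

No Cas9 coding sequence is annotated in the vector, so the nuclease must be provided separately, for example in a Cas9-expressing cell line. The construct serves as a negative control alongside gene-targeting guides in the same backbone, giving a baseline for the effects of transduction, selection and Cas9 activity.
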