Addgene plasmid #80216: non-targeting control gRNA (BRDN0001146085)
Purpose: 3rd generation lentiviral gRNA plasmid, non-targeting control gRNA
Depositing lab: John Doench & David Root. Depositing organization: Broad Institute. Publication: Optimized sgRNA design to maximize activity and minimize off-target effects of CRISPR-Cas9. Doench JG, Fusi N, Sullender M, Hegde M, Vaimberg EW, Donovan KF, Smith I, Tothova Z, Wilen C, Orchard R, Virgin HW, Listgarten J, Root DE. Nat Biotechnol. 2016 Jan 18. doi: 10.1038/nbt.3437. PubMed 26780180.
Backbone
  Vector backbone: lentiGuide-Puro
  Backbone manufacturer: Zhang Lab (Addgene plasmid # 52963)
  Vector type: Mammalian Expression, Lentiviral, CRISPR
  Selectable markers: Puromycin
Growth in bacteria
  Bacterial resistance: Ampicillin, 100 μg/mL
  Growth temperature: 37°C
  Growth strain: DH5alpha
  Copy number: High Copy
Gene/Insert
  Gene/Insert name: Non-targeting control gRNA
  gRNA/shRNA sequence: CCTAGTTCATAAGCTACGCC
  Species: H. sapiens (human)
  Promoter: hU6
  Cloning method: Unknown
  Sequencing primers: 5′ U6-F; 3′ pS2-R
Terms and licenses: Academic/Nonprofit Terms; Industry Terms: Not Available to Industry
How to cite: non-targeting control gRNA (BRDN0001146085) was a gift from John Doench & David Root (Addgene plasmid # 80216 ; http://n2t.net/addgene:80216 ; RRID:Addgene_80216)
