>Addgene plasmid #80216 | non-targeting control gRNA (BRDN0001146085) | depositor partial sequence | sequence record 150911 | Target Sequence
CCTAGTTCATAAGCTACGCC
