>Addgene plasmid #80216 | non-targeting control gRNA (BRDN0001146085) | addgene partial sequence | sequence record 189122 | hU6-F
AGAAAGTAATAATTTCTTGGGTAGTTTGCAGTTTTAAAATTATGTTTTAAAATGGACTATCATATGCTTA
CCGTAACTTGAAAGTATTTCGATTTCTTGGCTTTATATATCTTGTGGAAAGGACGAAACACCGCCTAGTT
CATAAGCTACGCCGTTTTAGAGCTAGAAATAGCAAGTTAAAATAAGGCTAGTCCGTTATCAACTTGAAAA
AGTGGCACCGAGTCGGTGCTTTTTTAAGCTTGGCGTAACTAGATCTTGAGACAAATGGCAGTATTCATCC
ACAATTTTAAAAGAAAAGGGGGGATTGGGGGGTACAGTGCAGGGGAAAGAATAGTAGACATAATAGCAAC
AGACATACAAACTAAAGAATTACAAAAACAAATTACAAAAATTCAAAATTTTCGGGTTTATTACAGGGAC
AGCAGAGATCCACTTTGGCGCCGGCTCGAGGGGGCCCGGGTGCAAAGATGGATAAAGTTTTAAACAGAGA
GGAATCTTTGCAGCTAATGGACCTTCTAGGTCTTGAAAGGAGTGGGAATTGGCTCCGGTGCCCGTCAGTG
GGCAGAGCGC
